>Addgene plasmid #180062 | pDON223 Spike A701V | addgene full sequence | sequence record 352085 | Addgene NGS Result
GCCTCTCCCCGCGCGTTGGCCGATTCATTAATGCAGCTGGCACGACAGGTTTCCCGACTGGAAAGCGGGC
AGTGAGCGCAACGCAATTAATACGCGTACCGCTAGCCAGGAAGAGTTTGTAGAAACGCAAAAAGGCCATC
CGTCAGGATGGCCTTCTGCTTAGTTTGATGCCTGGCAGTTTATGGCGGGCGTCCTGCCCGCCACCCTCCG
GGCCGTTGCTTCACAACGTTCAAATCCGCTCCCGGCGGATTTGTCCTACTCAGGAGAGCGTTCACCGACA
AACAACAGATAAAACGAAAGGCCCAGTCTTCCGACTGAGCCTTTCGTTTTATTTGATGCCTGGCAGTTCC
CTACTCTCGCGTTAACGCTAGCATGGATGTTTTCCCAGTCACGACGTTGTAAAACGACGGCCAGTCTTAA
GCTCGGGCCCCAAATAATGATTTTATTTTGACTGATAGTGACCTGTTCGTTGCAACAAATTGATGAGCAA
TGCTTTTTTATAATGCCAACTTTGTACAAAAAAGTTGGCATGTTCGTGTTCCTGGTGCTGCTGCCACTGG
TGAGCTCCCAGTGCGTGAACCTGACCACCAGAACCCAGCTGCCACCTGCCTACACCAACTCCTTCACCAG
GGGCGTGTACTACCCAGACAAGGTGTTCAGATCCAGCGTGCTGCACTCTACCCAGGACCTGTTCCTGCCA
TTCTTCTCTAACGTGACCTGGTTCCACGCCATCCACGTGTCTGGAACCAACGGCACCAAGAGATTCGACA
ACCCAGTGCTGCCATTCAACGACGGCGTGTACTTCGCTTCTACCGAGAAGTCTAACATCATCAGGGGTTG
GATCTTCGGAACCACCCTGGACTCTAAGACCCAGTCTCTGCTGATCGTGAACAACGCTACCAACGTGGTG
ATCAAGGTGTGCGAGTTCCAGTTCTGCAACGACCCATTCCTGGGAGTGTACTACCACAAGAACAACAAGT
CTTGGATGGAAAGCGAGTTCAGGGTGTACAGCTCTGCTAACAACTGCACCTTCGAGTACGTGTCTCAGCC
TTTCCTGATGGACCTGGAAGGAAAGCAGGGAAACTTCAAGAACCTGAGAGAGTTCGTGTTCAAGAACATC
GACGGTTACTTCAAGATATACAGCAAGCACACCCCAATCAACCTGGTGAGGGACCTGCCACAGGGTTTCT
CTGCTCTGGAGCCCCTGGTGGACCTGCCAATCGGCATCAACATCACCAGGTTCCAGACCCTGCTGGCTCT
GCACAGGTCTTACCTGACCCCAGGCGACAGCAGCTCTGGATGGACCGCCGGCGCCGCTGCTTACTACGTG
GGATACCTGCAGCCAAGGACCTTCCTGCTGAAGTACAACGAAAACGGCACCATCACCGACGCCGTGGACT
GCGCTCTGGACCCACTGTCTGAGACCAAGTGCACCCTGAAGTCTTTCACCGTGGAAAAGGGAATCTACCA
GACCAGCAACTTCCGCGTGCAGCCCACCGAGTCTATCGTGAGATTCCCAAACATCACCAACCTGTGCCCA
TTCGGAGAAGTGTTCAACGCTACCAGGTTCGCCAGCGTGTACGCTTGGAACAGGAAGAGAATCAGCAACT
GCGTGGCCGACTACTCTGTGCTGTACAACTCTGCCTCCTTCTCCACCTTCAAGTGCTACGGCGTGTCCCC
AACCAAGCTGAACGACCTGTGCTTCACCAACGTGTACGCTGACTCCTTCGTGATCAGAGGAGACGAAGTG
AGACAGATCGCTCCCGGTCAGACCGGAAAGATCGCCGACTACAACTACAAGCTGCCAGACGACTTCACCG
GTTGCGTGATCGCTTGGAACTCTAACAACCTGGACTCTAAGGTGGGAGGCAACTACAACTACCTGTACAG
GCTGTTCCGCAAGAGCAACCTGAAGCCTTTCGAAAGGGACATCAGCACCGAAATCTACCAGGCTGGATCT
ACCCCATGCAACGGAGTGGAAGGATTCAACTGCTACTTCCCTCTGCAGTCTTACGGATTCCAGCCAACCA
ACGGAGTGGGATACCAGCCATACAGAGTGGTGGTGCTGTCTTTCGAGCTGCTGCACGCTCCTGCTACCGT
GTGCGGACCAAAGAAGTCTACCAACCTGGTGAAGAACAAGTGCGTGAACTTCAACTTCAACGGACTGACC
GGAACCGGAGTGCTGACCGAATCCAACAAGAAGTTCCTGCCTTTCCAGCAGTTCGGTAGAGACATCGCCG
ACACCACCGACGCTGTGAGAGACCCACAGACCCTGGAAATCCTGGACATCACCCCCTGCTCTTTCGGAGG
AGTGAGCGTGATCACCCCAGGAACCAACACCTCCAACCAGGTGGCCGTGCTGTACCAGGACGTGAACTGC
ACCGAAGTGCCAGTGGCCATCCACGCTGACCAGCTGACCCCAACCTGGAGAGTGTACAGCACCGGATCTA
ACGTGTTCCAGACCCGTGCCGGCTGCCTGATCGGAGCCGAGCACGTGAACAACTCCTACGAATGCGACAT
CCCAATCGGAGCTGGCATCTGCGCTTCTTACCAGACCCAGACCAACAGCCCAAGAAGGGCCAGATCCGTG
GCCTCTCAGAGCATCATCGCCTACACCATGAGCCTGGGCGTTGAAAACAGCGTGGCTTACAGCAACAACT
CTATCGCCATCCCAACCAACTTCACCATCTCTGTGACCACCGAAATCCTGCCAGTGAGCATGACCAAGAC
CAGCGTGGACTGCACCATGTACATCTGCGGAGACTCTACCGAATGCTCTAACCTGCTGCTGCAGTACGGC
AGCTTCTGCACCCAGCTGAACCGCGCTCTGACCGGAATCGCTGTGGAGCAGGACAAGAACACCCAGGAAG
TGTTCGCTCAGGTGAAGCAGATATACAAGACCCCACCTATCAAGGACTTCGGAGGATTCAACTTCTCTCA
GATCCTGCCCGACCCATCTAAGCCCTCTAAGAGGTCTTTCATCGAAGACCTGCTGTTCAACAAGGTGACC
CTGGCCGACGCCGGTTTCATCAAGCAGTACGGTGACTGCCTGGGAGACATCGCCGCTAGAGACCTGATCT
GCGCCCAGAAGTTCAACGGTCTGACCGTGCTGCCACCACTGCTGACCGACGAGATGATCGCCCAGTACAC
CTCTGCCCTGCTGGCTGGAACCATCACCTCTGGTTGGACCTTCGGAGCTGGCGCCGCCCTGCAGATCCCA
TTCGCTATGCAGATGGCCTACCGTTTCAACGGTATCGGAGTGACCCAGAACGTGCTGTACGAAAACCAGA
AGCTGATCGCTAACCAGTTCAACTCTGCTATCGGAAAGATCCAGGACTCCCTGTCCTCTACCGCTTCTGC
CCTGGGAAAGCTGCAGGACGTGGTGAACCAGAACGCCCAGGCCCTGAACACCCTGGTGAAGCAGCTGTCT
TCTAACTTCGGAGCCATCTCCTCTGTGCTGAACGACATCCTGTCTAGGCTGGACAAGGTGGAAGCCGAGG
TGCAGATCGACAGACTGATCACCGGAAGACTGCAGTCTCTGCAGACCTACGTGACCCAGCAGCTGATCAG
GGCCGCTGAAATCAGAGCTTCTGCCAACCTGGCTGCCACCAAGATGTCCGAATGCGTGCTGGGCCAGTCT
AAGAGGGTGGACTTCTGCGGAAAGGGATACCACCTGATGTCCTTCCCACAGTCTGCTCCACACGGAGTGG
TGTTCCTGCACGTGACCTACGTGCCCGCCCAGGAAAAGAACTTCACCACCGCCCCAGCTATCTGCCACGA
CGGAAAGGCTCACTTCCCCAGGGAGGGAGTGTTCGTGTCTAACGGAACCCACTGGTTCGTGACCCAGAGG
AACTTCTACGAGCCACAGATCATCACCACCGACAACACCTTCGTGTCTGGAAACTGCGACGTGGTGATCG
GAATCGTGAACAACACCGTGTACGACCCACTGCAGCCAGAACTGGACTCTTTCAAGGAGGAACTGGACAA
GTACTTCAAGAACCACACCTCTCCAGACGTGGACCTGGGAGACATCTCCGGAATCAACGCCTCTGTGGTG
AACATCCAGAAGGAAATCGACAGACTGAACGAGGTGGCCAAGAACCTGAACGAATCTCTGATCGACCTGC
AGGAACTGGGAAAGTACGAGCAGTACATCAAGTGGCCCTGGTACATCTGGCTGGGTTTCATCGCTGGTCT
GATCGCTATCGTGATGGTGACCATCATGCTGTGCTGCATGACCTCTTGCTGCTCTTGCCTGAAGGGATGC
TGCTCTTGCGGATCTTGCTGCAAGTTCGACGAGGACGACTCCGAGCCTGTGCTGAAGGGTGTGAAGCTGC
ACTACACCTACCCAACTTTCTTGTACAAAGTTGGCATTATAAGAAAGCATTGCTTATCAATTTGTTGCAA
CGAACAGGTCACTATCAGTCAAAATAAAATCATTATTTGCCATCCAGCTGATATCCCCTATAGTGAGTCG
TATTACATGGTCATAGCTGTTTCCTGGCAGCTCTGGCCCGTGTCTCAAAATCTCTGATGTTACATTGCAC
AAGATAAAAATATATCATCATGCCTCCTCTAGACCAGCCAGGACAGAAATGCCTCGACTTCGCTGCTACC
CAAGGTTGCCGGGTGACGCACACCGTGGAAACGGATGAAGGCACGAACCCAGTGGACATAAGCCTGTTCG
GTTCGTAAGCTGTAATGCAAGTAGCGTATGCGCTCACGCAACTGGTCCAGAACCTTGACCGAACGCAGCG
GTGGTAACGGCGCAGTGGCGGTTTTCATGGCTTGTTATGACTGTTTTTTTGGGGTACAGTCTATGCCTCG
GGCATCCAAGCAGCAAGCGCGTTACGCCGTGGGTCGATGTTTGATGTTATGGAGCAGCAACGATGTTACG
CAGCAGGGCAGTCGCCCTAAAACAAAGTTAAACATTATGAGGGAAGCGGTGATCGCCGAAGTATCGACTC
AACTATCAGAGGTAGTTGGCGTCATCGAGCGCCATCTCGAACCGACGTTGCTGGCCGTACATTTGTACGG
CTCCGCAGTGGATGGCGGCCTGAAGCCACACAGTGATATTGATTTGCTGGTTACGGTGACCGTAAGGCTT
GATGAAACAACGCGGCGAGCTTTGATCAACGACCTTTTGGAAACTTCGGCTTCCCCTGGAGAGAGCGAGA
TTCTCCGCGCTGTAGAAGTCACCATTGTTGTGCACGACGACATCATTCCGTGGCGTTATCCAGCTAAGCG
CGAACTGCAATTTGGAGAATGGCAGCGCAATGACATTCTTGCAGGTATCTTCGAGCCAGCCACGATCGAC
ATTGATCTGGCTATCTTGCTGACAAAAGCAAGAGAACATAGCGTTGCCTTGGTAGGTCCAGCGGCGGAGG
AACTCTTTGATCCGGTTCCTGAACAGGATCTATTTGAGGCGCTAAATGAAACCTTAACGCTATGGAACTC
GCCGCCCGACTGGGCTGGCGATGAGCGAAATGTAGTGCTTACGTTGTCCCGCATTTGGTACAGCGCAGTA
ACCGGCAAAATCGCGCCGAAGGATGTCGCTGCCGACTGGGCAATGGAGCGCCTGCCGGCCCAGTATCAGC
CCGTCATACTTGAAGCTAGACAGGCTTATCTTGGACAAGAAGAAGATCGCTTGGCCTCGCGCGCAGATCA
GTTGGAAGAATTTGTCCACTACGTGAAAGGCGAGATCACCAAGGTAGTCGGCAAATAACCCTCGAGCCAC
CCATGACCAAAATCCCTTAACGTGAGTTACGCGTCGTTCCACTGAGCGTCAGACCCCGTAGAAAAGATCA
AAGGATCTTCTTGAGATCCTTTTTTTCTGCGCGTAATCTGCTGCTTGCAAACAAAAAAACCACCGCTACC
AGCGGTGGTTTGTTTGCCGGATCAAGAGCTACCAACTCTTTTTCCGAAGGTAACTGGCTTCAGCAGAGCG
CAGATACCAAATACTGTTCTTCTAGTGTAGCCGTAGTTAGGCCACCACTTCAAGAACTCTGTAGCACCGC
CTACATACCTCGCTCTGCTAATCCTGTTACCAGTGGCTGCTGCCAGTGGCGATAAGTCGTGTCTTACCGG
GTTGGACTCAAGACGATAGTTACCGGATAAGGCGCAGCGGTCGGGCTGAACGGGGGGTTCGTGCACACAG
CCCAGCTTGGAGCGAACGACCTACACCGAACTGAGATACCTACAGCGTGAGCTATGAGAAAGCGCCACGC
TTCCCGAAGGGAGAAAGGCGGACAGGTATCCGGTAAGCGGCAGGGTCGGAACAGGAGAGCGCACGAGGGA
GCTTCCAGGGGGAAACGCCTGGTATCTTTATAGTCCTGTCGGGTTTCGCCACCTCTGACTTGAGCGTCGA
TTTTTGTGATGCTCGTCAGGGGGGCGGAGCCTATGGAAAAACGCCAGCAACGCGGCCTTTTTACGGTTCC
TGGCCTTTTGCTGGCCTTTTGCTCACATGTTCTTTCCTGCGTTATCCCCTGATTCTGTGGATAACCGTAT
TACCGCCTTTGAGTGAGCTGATACCGCTCGCCGCAGCCGAACGACCGAGCGCAGCGAGTCAGTGAGCGAG
GAAGCGGAAGAGCGCCCAATACGCAAACC
Features (pLannotate 1.2.2; 12 found; start..end, strand, type, name):
    130..157     -  terminator     rrnB T2 terminator: transcription terminator T2 from the E. coli rrnB gene
    289..332     +  terminator     rrnB T1 terminator: Escherichia coli rrnB; transcription terminator T1 from the E. coli rrnB gene
    379..415     -  CDS            lacZα (fragment): LacZα fragment of β-galactosidase; lacZ fragment
    432..527     +  protein_bind   attL3: mutant version of attL; recombination site for the Gateway® LR reaction LR Clonase™
    530..4348    +  CDS            S: SPIKE_SARS2 - Experimental evidence at protein level: Swiss-Prot protein existence level 1. [Spike glycoprotein]: May down-regulate host tetherin (BST2) by lysosomal degradation, thereby counteracting its antiviral activity. From Severe acute respiratory syndrome coronavirus 2 (2019-nCoV) (SARS-CoV-2).
   4350..4449    -  protein_bind   attL2: mutant version of attL; recombination site for the Gateway® LR reaction LR Clonase™
   4467..4485    -  promoter       T7 promoter: promoter for bacteriophage T7 RNA polymerase
   4675..4698    +  promoter       Pc promoter (fragment): intI1 (promoter lies within the coding sequence); class 1 integron promoter
   4874..4930    +  CDS            GmR (fragment): gentamycin acetyltransferase; aacC1; confers resistance to gentamycin
   4937..5728    +  CDS            SmR: aminoglycoside adenylyltransferase (Murphy, 1985); aadA; confers resistance to spectinomycin and streptomycin
   5821..6409    +  rep_origin     ori: high-copy-number ColE1/pMB1/pBR322/pUC origin of replication
   6592..75      +  CDS            lacI (fragment) (across the origin): lac repressor; lacI; The lac repressor binds to the lac operator to inhibit transcription in E. coli. This inhibition can be relieved by adding lactose or isopropyl-β-D-thiogalactopyranoside (IPTG).
