[The description below was written by a language model from this plasmid's Addgene catalogue record and pLannotate feature annotations shown in this document.]
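Description:
pDON223 Spike A701V is a Gateway entry clone carrying the SARS-CoV-2 spike glycoprotein (S) coding sequence with the A701V substitution. The catalogue lists the vector type as mammalian expression. However, the annotated 6.6 kb sequence shows the architecture of a pDONR223-type entry plasmid. No mammalian promoter, polyadenylation signal or eukaryotic selection marker is annotated. The only promoter near the insert is a T7 promoter located outside the recombination cassette and facing the 3' end of the insert. The plasmid is propagated in E. coli from a high-copy ColE1/pUC-type origin. It is selected with spectinomycin through the aadA (SmR) aminoglycoside adenylyltransferase gene, which sits downstream of a class 1 integron Pc promoter fragment and a remnant of a gentamicin resistance gene. The rrnB T1 and T2 terminators upstream of the cassette shield the insert from read-through transcription. Short lacZα and lacI fragments are backbone remnants.

The spike open reading frame of about 3.8 kb is flanked by two attL sites, annotated as attL3 and attL2. These are the substrates for an LR Clonase reaction that moves the insert into an attR-containing destination vector. The catalogue records a C-terminal MAC-tag, but no tag is annotated in the sequenced plasmid, as the coding sequence runs almost directly into the downstream attL site. The tag is therefore presumably supplied by a destination vector after recombination, although the record does not say so explicitly. The stated purpose is simply a SARS-CoV-2 protein mutation. The construct comes from a study of SARS-CoV-2–host proteome interactions, where it would serve as a source clone for building tagged expression constructs of this spike variant.
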