Addgene plasmid #180062: pDON223 Spike A701V
Purpose: Sars-CoV-2 protein mutation
Depositing lab: Markku Varjosalo. Depositing organization: University of Helsinki, Institute of Biotechnology. Publication: SARS-CoV-2-host proteome interactions for antiviral drug discovery. Liu X, Huuskonen S, Laitinen T, Redchuk T, Bogacheva M, Salokas K, Pohner I, Ohman T, Tonduru AK, Hassinen A, Gawriyski L, Keskitalo S, Vartiainen MK, Pietiainen V, Poso A, Varjosalo M. Mol Syst Biol. 2021 Nov;17(11):e10396. doi: 10.15252/msb.202110396. PubMed 34709727.
Backbone
  Vector backbone: pDON223
  Vector type: Mammalian Expression
Growth in bacteria
  Bacterial resistance: Spectinomycin, 50 μg/mL
  Growth temperature: 37°C
  Growth strain: DH5alpha
  Copy number: High Copy
Gene/Insert
  Gene/Insert name: SARS-CoV-2 Spike A701V
  Species: SARS-CoV-2
  Mutation: Spike A701V
  Entrez Gene: S (a.k.a. GU280_gp02, spike glycoprotein)
  Tag / fusion protein: MAC-tag (C terminal on insert)
  Cloning method: Gateway Cloning
Terms and licenses: Academic/Nonprofit Terms; Industry Terms
How to cite: pDON223 Spike A701V was a gift from Markku Varjosalo (Addgene plasmid # 180062 ; http://n2t.net/addgene:180062 ; RRID:Addgene_180062)
